Addgene plasmid #86645: PTEN shRNA
Purpose: expression of shRNA targeting PTEN
Depositing lab: Jaime Modiano. Depositing organization: University of Colorado Denver and Anschutz Medical Campus. Publication: Attenuation of PTEN increases p21 stability and cytosolic localization in kidney cancer cells: a potential mechanism of apoptosis resistance. Lin PY, Fosmire SP, Park SH, Park JY, Baksh S, Modiano JF, Weiss RH. Mol Cancer. 2007 Feb 14;6:16. 10.1186/1476-4598-6-16 PubMed 17300726.
Backbone
  Vector backbone: pSuper
  Vector type: Mammalian Expression, RNAi
Growth in bacteria
  Bacterial resistance: Ampicillin, 100 μg/mL
  Growth temperature: 37°C
  Growth strain: DH5alpha
  Copy number: Unknown
Gene/Insert
  Gene/Insert name: PTEN
  gRNA/shRNA sequence: GGCACAAGAGGCCCTAGATT
  Species: H. sapiens (human)
  Entrez Gene: PTEN (a.k.a. 10q23del, BZS, CWS1, DEC, GLM2, MHAM, MMAC1, PTEN1, PTENbeta, TEP1)
  Promoter: H1
  Cloning method: Unknown
  Sequencing primers: 5′ T7
Terms and licenses: Academic/Nonprofit Terms; Industry Terms: Not Available to Industry
How to cite: PTEN shRNA was a gift from Jaime Modiano (Addgene plasmid # 86645 ; http://n2t.net/addgene:86645 ; RRID:Addgene_86645)
