[The description below was written by a language model from this plasmid's Addgene catalogue record and pLannotate feature annotations shown in this document.]
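Description:
PTEN shRNA is a mammalian RNA interference plasmid built on the pSuper backbone, designed to express a short hairpin RNA directed against human PTEN, the tumour-suppressor phosphatase that antagonises PI3K/AKT signalling. The hairpin is driven by the human H1 RNA promoter, an RNA polymerase III promoter that produces short, defined transcripts without a poly(A) tail. These transcripts fold into a stem-loop and are processed by the cellular RNAi machinery into siRNA that knocks down the target message. In the sequenced record the H1 promoter sits at the start of the map. The hairpin insert itself is not annotated as a separate feature, but it presumably occupies the short unannotated gap between the promoter and the adjacent pBluescript-derived multiple cloning site fragment.

The rest of the 4.4 kb plasmid reflects its pBluescript ancestry. It has a high-copy ColE1/pUC-type origin and a β-lactamase gene with its own promoter for ampicillin selection in E. coli, along with an f1 origin that permits single-stranded DNA production. Flanking T7 and T3 promoters, lac promoter/operator elements and lacZα and lacI fragments remain as remnants of the original cloning region. The feature table also shows a puromycin N-acetyltransferase gene under the mouse PGK promoter, which is not mentioned in the catalogue fields. This cassette would allow puromycin selection of transfected mammalian cells and so enrichment or stable derivation of knockdown populations. There are no viral packaging elements, so delivery is by transfection. According to the associated publication title, the construct was used to attenuate PTEN in kidney cancer cells to study effects on p21 stability, localisation and apoptosis resistance.
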