Features (pLannotate 1.2.2; 16 found; start..end, strand, type, name):
      1..215     +  promoter       H1 promoter: human H1 RNA promoter
    276..317     +  misc_feature   MCS (fragment): pBluescript multiple cloning site
    329..347     -  promoter       T3 promoter: promoter for bacteriophage T3 RNA polymerase
    392..408     -  protein_bind   lac operator: The lac repressor binds to the lac operator to inhibit transcription in E. coli. This inhibition can be relieved by adding lactose or isopropyl-β-D-thiogalactopyranoside (IPTG). lac repressor encoded by lacI
    416..446     -  promoter       lac promoter: promoter for the E. coli lac operon
    461..482     -  protein_bind   CAP binding site: CAP binding activates transcription in the presence of cAMP. E. coli catabolite activator protein
    495..587     -  CDS            lacI (fragment): lac repressor; lacI; The lac repressor binds to the lac operator to inhibit transcription in E. coli. This inhibition can be relieved by adding lactose or isopropyl-β-D-thiogalactopyranoside (IPTG).
    770..1358    -  rep_origin     ori: high-copy-number ColE1/pMB1/pBR322/pUC origin of replication
   1529..2389    -  CDS            AmpR: β-lactamase; bla; confers resistance to ampicillin, carbenicillin, and related antibiotics
   2390..2494    -  promoter       AmpR promoter: bla
   2547..2975    -  rep_origin     f1 ori (sequence partly withheld): f1 bacteriophage origin of replication; arrow indicates direction of (+) strand synthesis
   2980..3137    -  CDS            lacZα (fragment): LacZα fragment of β-galactosidase; lacZ fragment
   3140..3158    +  promoter       T7 promoter: promoter for bacteriophage T7 RNA polymerase
   3167..3219    +  misc_feature   MCS (fragment): pBluescript multiple cloning site
   3270..3869    -  CDS            PuroR: puromycin N-acetyltransferase; pac from Streptomyces alboniger; confers resistance to puromycin
   3894..4393    -  promoter       PGK promoter: mouse phosphoglycerate kinase 1 promoter
>Addgene plasmid #86645 | PTEN shRNA | addgene full sequence | sequence record 178013 | Addgene NGS Result
GAACGCTGACGTCATCAACCCGCTCCAAGGAATCGCGGGCCCAGTGTCACTAGGCGGGAACACCCAGCGC
GCGTGCGCCCTGGCAGGAAGATGGCTGTGAGGGACAGGGGAGTGGCGCCCTGCAATATTTGCATGTCGCT
ATGTGTTCTGGGAAATCACCATAAACGTGAAATGTCTTTGGATTTGGGAATCTTATAAGTTCTGTATGAG
ACCACAGATCCCGCACAAGAGGCCCTAGATTTCAAGAGAATCTAGGGCCTCTTGTGCCTTTTTGGAAGCT
TATCGATACCGTCGACCTCGAGGGGGGGCCCGGTACCAGCTTTTGTTCCCTTTAGTGAGGGTTAATTTCG
AGCTTGGCGTAATCATGGTCATAGCTGTTTCCTGTGTGAAATTGTTATCCGCTCACAATTCCACACAACA
TACGAGCCGGAAGCATAAAGTGTAAAGCCTGGGGTGCCTAATGAGTGAGCTAACTCACATTAATTGCGTT
GCGCTCACTGCCCGCTTTCCAGTCGGGAAACCTGTCGTGCCAGCTGCATTAATGAATCGGCCAACGCGCG
GGGAGAGGCGGTTTGCGTATTGGGCGCTCTTCCGCTTCCTCGCTCACTGACTCGCTGCGCTCGGTCGTTC
GGCTGCGGCGAGCGGTATCAGCTCACTCAAAGGCGGTAATACGGTTATCCACAGAATCAGGGGATAACGC
AGGAAAGAACATGTGAGCAAAAGGCCAGCAAAAGGCCAGGAACCGTAAAAAGGCCGCGTTGCTGGCGTTT
TTCCATAGGCTCCGCCCCCCTGACGAGCATCACAAAAATCGACGCTCAAGTCAGAGGTGGCGAAACCCGA
CAGGACTATAAAGATACCAGGCGTTTCCCCCTGGAAGCTCCCTCGTGCGCTCTCCTGTTCCGACCCTGCC
GCTTACCGGATACCTGTCCGCCTTTCTCCCTTCGGGAAGCGTGGCGCTTTCTCATAGCTCACGCTGTAGG
TATCTCAGTTCGGTGTAGGTCGTTCGCTCCAAGCTGGGCTGTGTGCACGAACCCCCCGTTCAGCCCGACC
GCTGCGCCTTATCCGGTAACTATCGTCTTGAGTCCAACCCGGTAAGACACGACTTATCGCCACTGGCAGC
AGCCACTGGTAACAGGATTAGCAGAGCGAGGTATGTAGGCGGTGCTACAGAGTTCTTGAAGTGGTGGCCT
AACTACGGCTACACTAGAAGAACAGTATTTGGTATCTGCGCTCTGCTGAAGCCAGTTACCTTCGGAAAAA
GAGTTGGTAGCTCTTGATCCGGCAAACAAACCACCGCTGGTAGCGGTGGTTTTTTTGTTTGCAAGCAGCA
GATTACGCGCAGAAAAAAAGGATCTCAAGAAGATCCTTTGATCTTTTCTACGGGGTCTGACGCTCAGTGG
AACGAAAACTCACGTTAAGGGATTTTGGTCATGAGATTATCAAAAAGGATCTTCACCTAGATCCTTTTAA
ATTAAAAATGAAGTTTTAAATCAATCTAAAGTATATATGAGTAAACTTGGTCTGACAGTTACCAATGCTT
AATCAGTGAGGCACCTATCTCAGCGATCTGTCTATTTCGTTCATCCATAGTTGCCTGACTCCCCGTCGTG
TAGATAACTACGATACGGGAGGGCTTACCATCTGGCCCCAGTGCTGCAATGATACCGCGAGACCCACGCT
CACCGGCTCCAGATTTATCAGCAATAAACCAGCCAGCCGGAAGGGCCGAGCGCAGAAGTGGTCCTGCAAC
TTTATCCGCCTCCATCCAGTCTATTAATTGTTGCCGGGAAGCTAGAGTAAGTAGTTCGCCAGTTAATAGT
TTGCGCAACGTTGTTGCCATTGCTACAGGCATCGTGGTGTCACGCTCGTCGTTTGGTATGGCTTCATTCA
GCTCCGGTTCCCAACGATCAAGGCGAGTTACATGATCCCCCATGTTGTGCAAAAAAGCGGTTAGCTCCTT
CGGTCCTCCGATCGTTGTCAGAAGTAAGTTGGCCGCAGTGTTATCACTCATGGTTATGGCAGCACTGCAT
AATTCTCTTACTGTCATGCCATCCGTAAGATGCTTTTCTGTGACTGGTGAGTACTCAACCAAGTCATTCT
GAGAATAGTGTATGCGGCGACCGAGTTGCTCTTGCCCGGCGTCAATACGGGATAATACCGCGCCACATAG
CAGAACTTTAAAAGTGCTCATCATTGGAAAACGTTCTTCGGGGCGAAAACTCTCAAGGATCTTACCGCTG
TTGAGATCCAGTTCGATGTAACCCACTCGTGCACCCAACTGATCTTCAGCATCTTTTACTTTCACCAGCG
TTTCTGGGTGAGCAAAAACAGGAAGGCAAAATGCCGCAAAAAAGGGAATAAGGGCGACACGGAAATGTTG
AATACTCATACTCTTCCTTTTTCAATATTATTGAAGCATTTATCAGGGTTATTGTCTCATGAGCGGATAC
ATATTTGAATGTATTTAGAAAAATAAACAAATAGGGGTTCCGCGCACATTTCCCCGAAAAGTGCCACCTA
AATTGTAAGCGTTAATATTTTGTTAAAATTCGCGTTAAATTTTTGTTAAATCAGCTCATTTTTTAACCAA
TAGGCCGAAATCGGCAAAATCCCTTATAAATCAAAAGAATAGACCGAGATAGGGT
[37 nt withheld, positions 2646-2682]
AAAGAACGTGGACTCCAACGTCAAAGG
[49 nt withheld, positions 2710-2758]
T
[91 nt withheld, positions 2760-2850]
G
[124 nt withheld, positions 2852-2975]
CCCATTCGCCATTCAGGCTGCGCAACTGTTGGGAAGGGCGATCGGTGCGGGCCTCTTCGCTATTACGCCA
GCTGGCGAAAGGGGGATGTGCTGCAAGGCGATTAAGTTGGGTAACGCCAGGGTTTTCCCAGTCACGACGT
TGTAAAACGACGGCCAGTGAATTGTAATACGACTCACTATAGGGCGAATTGGAGCTCCACCGCGGTGGCG
GCCGCTCTAGAACTAGTGGATCCCCCGGGCTGCATGGGGTCGTGCGCTCCTTTCGGTCGGGCGCTGCGGG
TCGTGGGGCGGGCGTCAGGCACCGGGCTTGCGGGTCATGCACCAGGTGCGCGGTCCTTCGGGCACCTCGA
CGTCGGCGGTGACGGTGAAGCCGAGCCGCTCGTAGAAGGGGAGGTTGCGGGGCGCGGAGGTCTCCAGGAA
GGCGGGCACCCCGGCGCGCTCGGCCGCCTCCACTCCGGGGAGCACGACGGCGCTGCCCAGACCCTTGCCC
TGGTGGTCGGGCGAGACGCCGACGGTGGCCAGGAACCACGCGGGCTCCTTGGGCCGGTGCGGCGCCAGGA
GGCCTTCCATCTGTTGCTGCGCGGCCAGCCGGGAACCGCTCAACTCGGCCATGCGCGGGCCGATCTCGGC
GAACACCGCCCCCGCTTCGACGCTCTCCGGCGTGGTCCAGACCGCCACCGCGGCGCCGTCGTCCGCGACC
CACACCTTGCCGATGTCGAGCCCGACGCGCGTGAGGAAGAGTTCTTGCAGCTCGGTGACCCGCTCGATGT
GGCGGTCCGGATCGACGGTGTGGCGCGTGGCGGGGTAGTCGGCGAACGCGGCGGCGAGGGTGCGTACGGC
CCTGGGGACGTCGTCGCGGGTGGCGAGGCGCACCGTGGGCTTGTACTCGGTCATGGTAAGCTAGCTTGGG
CTGCAGGTCGAAAGGCCCGGAGATGAGGAAGAGGAGAACAGCGCGGCAGACGTGCGCTTTTGAAGCGTGC
AGAATGCCGGGCCTCCGGAGGACCTTCGGGCGCCCGCCCCGCCCCTGAGCCCGCCCCTGAGCCCGCCCCC
GGACCCACCCCTTCCCAGCCTCTGAGCCCAGAAAGCGAAGGAGCAAAGCTGCTATTGGCCGCTGCCCCAA
AGGCCTACCCGCTTCCATTGCTCAGCGGTGCTGTCCATCTGCACGAGACTAGTGAGACGTGCTACTTCCA
TTTGTCACGTCCTGCACGACGCGAGCTGCGGGGCGGGGGGGAACTTCCTGACTAGGGGAGGAGTAGAAGG
TGGCGCGAAGGGGCCACCAAAGAACGGAGCCGGTTGGCGCCTACCGGTGGATGTGGAATGTGTGCGAGGC
CAGAGGCCACTTGTGTAGCGCCAAGTGCCCAGCGGGGCTGCTAAAGCGCATGCTCCAGACTGCCTTGGGA
AAAGCGCCTCCCCTACCCGGTAGAATTC
